Addgene plasmid #70448: R777-E164 Hs.PIK3CA-nostop
Purpose: Gateway ORF clone of human PIK3CA [NM_006218.2] without stop codon (for C-terminal fusions)
Depositing lab: Dominic Esposito. Depositing organization: National Cancer Institute (NCI).
Backbone
  Vector backbone: pDonor-255
  Backbone size w/o insert (bp): 2693
  Vector type: Gateway Entry Clone
Growth in bacteria
  Bacterial resistance: Spectinomycin, 50 μg/mL
  Growth temperature: 37°C
  Growth strain: DH10B
  Copy number: High Copy
Gene/Insert
  Gene/Insert name: PIK3CA (alt name: NM_006218.2)
  Species: H. sapiens (human)
  Insert size (bp): 3204
  Entrez Gene: PIK3CA (a.k.a. CCM4, CLAPO, CLOVE, CWS5, HMH, MCAP, MCM, MCMTC, PI3K, PI3K-alpha, p110-alpha)
  Cloning method: Gateway Cloning
  Sequencing primers: 5′ M13F 23-mer (5'-CCCAGTCACGACGTTGTAAAACG); 3′ attLR 23-mer (5'-TAACATCAGAGATTTTGAGACAC)
Terms and licenses: Academic/Nonprofit Terms; Industry Terms: Not Available to Industry
How to cite: R777-E164 Hs.PIK3CA-nostop was a gift from Dominic Esposito (Addgene plasmid # 70448 ; http://n2t.net/addgene:70448 ; RRID:Addgene_70448)
