[The description below was written by a language model from this plasmid's Addgene catalogue record and pLannotate feature annotations shown in this document.]
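Description:
R777-E164 Hs.PIK3CA-nostop is a Gateway entry clone built on the pDonor-255 backbone that carries the human PIK3CA open reading frame (reference transcript NM_006218.2). PIK3CA encodes p110-alpha, the catalytic subunit of class I phosphoinositide 3-kinase, which converts PtdIns(4,5)P2 to PIP3 and thereby recruits PH-domain proteins such as AKT1 and PDPK1 to the membrane. The 3,204 bp insert lacks its stop codon, so translation can read through into a C-terminal tag or fusion partner supplied by the destination vector. The full plasmid is 5,897 nt, consistent with the stated backbone and insert sizes.

In the feature table the ORF is flanked by attL recombination sites, which allow LR Clonase-mediated transfer into a compatible destination vector. The upstream site is annotated as attL3 and the downstream site as a partial attL2. This is an automated call, and the record does not otherwise specify the att site types. As expected for an entry clone, no promoter is annotated upstream of the insert, so expression depends on the destination vector's regulatory elements. rrnB T1 and T2 terminators lie in the backbone near the cassette, where such terminators typically limit read-through transcription. The plasmid is propagated in E. coli from a high-copy ColE1/pUC-type origin and selected with spectinomycin through the aadA (SmR) aminoglycoside adenylyltransferase gene. A partial class 1 integron Pc promoter and a short gentamicin acetyltransferase fragment precede that gene, and they appear to be remnants of the resistance cassette's origin. Short lacZα and lacI fragments are likewise non-functional backbone remnants. The clone serves as a source of PIK3CA for building C-terminally tagged or fused expression constructs.
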