Features (pLannotate 1.2.2; 11 found; start..end, strand, type, name):
     18..54      -  CDS            lacZα (fragment): LacZα fragment of β-galactosidase; lacZ fragment
     85..180     +  protein_bind   attL3: mutant version of attL; recombination site for the Gateway® LR reaction LR Clonase™
    186..3389    +  CDS            PIK3CA: PK3CA_HUMAN - Experimental evidence at protein level: Swiss-Prot protein existence level 1. Phosphoinositide-3-kinase (PI3K) phosphorylates phosphatidylinositol (PI) and its phosphorylated derivatives at position 3 of the inositol ring to produce 3-phosphoinositides (PubMed:15135396, PubMed:23936502, PubMed:28676499). Uses ATP and PtdIns(4,5)P2 (phosphatidylinositol 4,5-bisphosphate) to generate phosphatidylinositol 3,4,5-trisphosphate (PIP3) (PubMed:15135396, PubMed:28676499). PIP3 plays a key role by recruiting PH domain- containing proteins to the membrane, including AKT1 and PDPK1, activat
   3394..3487    -  protein_bind   attL2 (fragment): mutant version of attL; recombination site for the Gateway® LR reaction LR Clonase™
   3602..3625    +  promoter       Pc promoter (fragment): intI1 (promoter lies within the coding sequence); class 1 integron promoter
   3801..3857    +  CDS            GmR (fragment): gentamycin acetyltransferase; aacC1; confers resistance to gentamycin
   3864..4655    +  CDS            SmR: aminoglycoside adenylyltransferase (Murphy, 1985); aadA; confers resistance to spectinomycin and streptomycin
   4748..5336    +  rep_origin     ori: high-copy-number ColE1/pMB1/pBR322/pUC origin of replication
   5519..5611    +  CDS            lacI (fragment): lac repressor; lacI; The lac repressor binds to the lac operator to inhibit transcription in E. coli. This inhibition can be relieved by adding lactose or isopropyl-β-D-thiogalactopyranoside (IPTG).
   5666..5693    -  terminator     rrnB T2 terminator: transcription terminator T2 from the E. coli rrnB gene
   5825..5868    +  terminator     rrnB T1 terminator: Escherichia coli rrnB; transcription terminator T1 from the E. coli rrnB gene
>Addgene plasmid #70448 | R777-E164 Hs.PIK3CA-nostop | depositor full sequence | sequence record 125897 | Full Sequence
TTAACGCTAGCATGGATGTTTTCCCAGTCACGACGTTGTAAAACGACGGCCAGTCTTAAAATTCGAGCTC
GGTCCGAGGATCCGAAATAATGATTTTATTTTGACTGATAGTGACCTGTTCGTTGCAACAAATTGATAAG
CAATGCTTTTTTATAATGCCAACTTTGTACAAAAAAGTTGGCACCATGCCTCCACGACCATCATCAGGTG
AACTGTGGGGCATCCACTTGATGCCCCCAAGAATCCTAGTAGAATGTTTACTACCAAATGGAATGATAGT
GACTTTAGAATGCCTCCGTGAGGCTACATTAATAACCATAAAGCATGAACTATTTAAAGAAGCAAGAAAA
TACCCCCTCCATCAACTTCTTCAAGATGAATCTTCTTACATTTTCGTAAGTGTTACTCAAGAAGCAGAAA
GGGAAGAATTTTTTGATGAAACAAGACGACTTTGTGACCTTCGGCTTTTTCAACCCTTTTTAAAAGTAAT
TGAACCAGTAGGCAACCGTGAAGAAAAGATCCTCAATCGAGAAATTGGTTTTGCTATCGGCATGCCAGTG
TGTGAATTTGATATGGTTAAAGATCCAGAAGTACAGGACTTCCGAAGAAATATTCTGAACGTTTGTAAAG
AAGCTGTGGATCTTAGGGACCTCAATTCACCTCATAGTAGAGCAATGTATGTCTATCCTCCAAATGTAGA
ATCTTCACCAGAATTGCCAAAGCACATATATAATAAATTAGATAAAGGGCAAATAATAGTGGTGATCTGG
GTAATAGTTTCTCCAAATAATGACAAGCAGAAGTATACTCTGAAAATCAACCATGACTGTGTACCAGAAC
AAGTAATTGCTGAAGCAATCAGGAAAAAAACTCGAAGTATGTTGCTATCCTCTGAACAACTAAAACTCTG
TGTTTTAGAATATCAGGGCAAGTATATTTTAAAAGTGTGTGGATGTGATGAATACTTCCTAGAAAAATAT
CCTCTGAGTCAGTATAAGTATATAAGAAGCTGTATAATGCTTGGGAGGATGCCCAATTTGATGTTGATGG
CTAAAGAAAGCCTTTATTCTCAACTGCCAATGGACTGTTTTACAATGCCATCTTATTCCAGACGCATTTC
CACAGCTACACCATATATGAATGGAGAAACATCTACAAAATCCCTTTGGGTTATAAATAGTGCACTCAGA
ATAAAAATTCTTTGTGCAACCTACGTGAATGTAAATATTCGAGACATTGATAAGATCTATGTTCGAACAG
GTATCTACCATGGAGGAGAACCCTTATGTGACAATGTGAACACTCAAAGAGTACCTTGTTCCAATCCCAG
GTGGAATGAATGGCTGAATTATGATATATACATTCCTGATCTTCCTCGTGCTGCTCGACTTTGCCTTTCC
ATTTGCTCTGTTAAAGGCCGAAAGGGTGCTAAAGAGGAACACTGTCCATTGGCATGGGGAAATATAAACT
TGTTTGATTACACAGACACTCTAGTATCTGGAAAAATGGCTTTGAATCTTTGGCCAGTACCTCATGGATT
AGAAGATTTGCTGAACCCTATTGGTGTTACTGGATCAAATCCAAATAAAGAAACTCCATGCTTAGAGTTG
GAGTTTGACTGGTTCAGCAGTGTGGTAAAGTTCCCAGATATGTCAGTGATTGAAGAGCATGCCAATTGGT
CTGTATCCCGAGAAGCAGGATTTAGCTATTCCCACGCAGGACTGAGTAACAGACTAGCTAGAGACAATGA
ATTAAGGGAAAATGACAAAGAACAGCTCAAAGCAATTTCTACACGAGATCCTCTCTCTGAAATCACTGAG
CAGGAGAAAGATTTTCTATGGAGTCACAGACACTATTGTGTAACTATCCCCGAAATTCTACCCAAATTGC
TTCTGTCTGTTAAATGGAATTCTAGAGATGAAGTAGCCCAGATGTATTGCTTGGTAAAAGATTGGCCTCC
AATCAAACCTGAACAGGCTATGGAACTTCTGGACTGTAATTACCCAGATCCTATGGTTCGAGGTTTTGCT
GTTCGGTGCTTGGAAAAATATTTAACAGATGACAAACTTTCTCAGTATTTAATTCAGCTAGTACAGGTCC
TAAAATATGAACAATATTTGGATAACTTGCTTGTGAGATTTTTACTGAAGAAAGCATTGACTAATCAAAG
GATTGGGCACTTTTTCTTTTGGCATTTAAAATCTGAGATGCACAATAAAACAGTTAGCCAGAGGTTTGGC
CTGCTTTTGGAGTCCTATTGTCGTGCATGTGGGATGTATTTGAAGCACCTGAATAGGCAAGTCGAGGCAA
TGGAAAAGCTCATTAACTTAACTGACATTCTCAAACAGGAGAAGAAGGATGAAACACAAAAGGTACAGAT
GAAGTTTTTAGTTGAGCAAATGAGGCGACCAGATTTCATGGATGCTCTACAGGGCTTTCTGTCTCCTCTA
AACCCTGCTCATCAACTAGGAAACCTCAGGCTTGAAGAGTGTCGAATTATGTCCTCTGCAAAAAGGCCAC
TGTGGTTGAATTGGGAGAACCCAGACATCATGTCAGAGTTACTGTTTCAGAACAATGAGATCATCTTTAA
AAATGGGGATGATTTACGGCAAGATATGCTAACACTTCAAATTATTCGTATTATGGAAAATATCTGGCAA
AATCAAGGTCTTGATCTTCGAATGTTACCTTATGGTTGTCTGTCAATCGGTGACTGTGTGGGACTTATTG
AGGTGGTGCGAAATTCTCACACTATTATGCAAATTCAGTGCAAAGGCGGCTTGAAAGGTGCACTGCAGTT
CAACAGCCACACACTACATCAGTGGCTCAAAGACAAGAACAAAGGAGAAATATATGATGCAGCCATTGAC
CTGTTTACACGTTCATGTGCTGGATACTGTGTAGCTACCTTCATTTTGGGAATTGGAGATCGTCACAATA
GTAACATCATGGTGAAAGACGATGGACAACTGTTTCATATAGATTTTGGACACTTTTTGGATCACAAGAA
GAAAAAATTTGGTTATAAACGAGAACGTGTGCCATTTGTTTTGACACAGGATTTCTTAATAGTGATTAGT
AAAGGAGCCCAAGAATGCACAAAGACAAGAGAATTTGAGAGGTTTCAGGAGATGTGTTACAAGGCTTATC
TAGCTATTCGACAGCATGCCAATCTCTTCATAAATCTTTTCTCAATGATGCTTGGCTCTGGAATGCCAGA
ACTACAATCTTTTGATGACATTGCATACATTCGAAAGACCCTAGCCTTAGATAAAACTGAGCAAGAGGCT
TTGGAGTATTTCATGAAACAAATGAATGATGCACATCATGGTGGCTGGACAACAAAAATGGATTGGATCT
TCCACACAATTAAACAGCATGCATTGAACTCAACTTTCTTGTACAAAGTTGGCATTATAGGAAAGCATTG
CTTATCAATTTGTTGCAACGAACAGGTCACTATCAGTCAAAATAAAATCATTATTTGCATGCAAGCTTAG
ATCCTCTAGACCAGCCAGGACAGAAATGCCTCGACTTCGCTGCTACCCAAGGTTGCCGGGTGACGCACAC
CGTGGAAACGGATGAAGGCACGAACCCAGTGGACATAAGCCTGTTCGGTTCGTAAGCTGTAATGCAAGTA
GCGTATGCGCTCACGCAACTGGTCCAGAACCTTGACCGAACGCAGCGGTGGTAACGGCGCAGTGGCGGTT
TTCATGGCTTGTTATGACTGTTTTTTTGGGGTACAGTCTATGCCTCGGGCATCCAAGCAGCAAGCGCGTT
ACGCCGTGGGTCGATGTTTGATGTTATGGAGCAGCAACGATGTTACGCAGCAGGGCAGTCGCCCTAAAAC
AAAGTTAAACATTATGAGGGAAGCGGTGATCGCCGAAGTATCGACTCAACTATCAGAGGTAGTTGGCGTC
ATCGAGCGCCATCTCGAACCGACGTTGCTGGCCGTACATTTGTACGGCTCCGCAGTGGATGGCGGCCTGA
AGCCACACAGTGATATTGATTTGCTGGTTACGGTGACCGTAAGGCTTGATGAAACAACGCGGCGAGCTTT
GATCAACGACCTTTTGGAAACTTCGGCTTCCCCTGGAGAGAGCGAGATTCTCCGCGCTGTAGAAGTCACC
ATTGTTGTGCACGACGACATCATTCCGTGGCGTTATCCAGCTAAGCGCGAACTGCAATTTGGAGAATGGC
AGCGCAATGACATTCTTGCAGGTATCTTCGAGCCAGCCACGATCGACATTGATCTGGCTATCTTGCTGAC
AAAAGCAAGAGAACATAGCGTTGCCTTGGTAGGTCCAGCGGCGGAGGAACTCTTTGATCCGGTTCCTGAA
CAGGATCTATTTGAGGCGCTAAATGAAACCTTAACGCTATGGAACTCGCCGCCCGACTGGGCTGGCGATG
AGCGAAATGTAGTGCTTACGTTGTCCCGCATTTGGTACAGCGCAGTAACCGGCAAAATCGCGCCGAAGGA
TGTCGCTGCCGACTGGGCAATGGAGCGCCTGCCGGCCCAGTATCAGCCCGTCATACTTGAAGCTAGACAG
GCTTATCTTGGACAAGAAGAAGATCGCTTGGCCTCGCGCGCAGATCAGTTGGAAGAATTTGTCCACTACG
TGAAAGGCGAGATCACCAAGGTAGTCGGCAAATAACCCTCGAGCCACCCATGACCAAAATCCCTTAACGT
GAGTTACGCGTCGTTCCACTGAGCGTCAGACCCCGTAGAAAAGATCAAAGGATCTTCTTGAGATCCTTTT
TTTCTGCGCGTAATCTGCTGCTTGCAAACAAAAAAACCACCGCTACCAGCGGTGGTTTGTTTGCCGGATC
AAGAGCTACCAACTCTTTTTCCGAAGGTAACTGGCTTCAGCAGAGCGCAGATACCAAATACTGTCCTTCT
AGTGTAGCCGTAGTTAGGCCACCACTTCAAGAACTCTGTAGCACCGCCTACATACCTCGCTCTGCTAATC
CTGTTACCAGTGGCTGCTGCCAGTGGCGATAAGTCGTGTCTTACCGGGTTGGACTCAAGACGATAGTTAC
CGGATAAGGCGCAGCGGTCGGGCTGAACGGGGGGTTCGTGCACACAGCCCAGCTTGGAGCGAACGACCTA
CACCGAACTGAGATACCTACAGCGTGAGCATTGAGAAAGCGCCACGCTTCCCGAAGGGAGAAAGGCGGAC
AGGTATCCGGTAAGCGGCAGGGTCGGAACAGGAGAGCGCACGAGGGAGCTTCCAGGGGGAAACGCCTGGT
ATCTTTATAGTCCTGTCGGGTTTCGCCACCTCTGACTTGAGCGTCGATTTTTGTGATGCTCGTCAGGGGG
GCGGAGCCTATGGAAAAACGCCAGCAACGCGGCCTTTTTACGGTTCCTGGCCTTTTGCTGGCCTTTTGCT
CACATGTTCTTTCCTGCGTTATCCCCTGATTCTGTGGATAACCGTATTACCGCCTTTGAGTGAGCTGATA
CCGCTCGCCGCAGCCGAACGACCGAGCGCAGCGAGTCAGTGAGCGAGGAAGCGGAAGAGCGCCCAATACG
CAAACCGCCTCTCCCCGCGCGTTGGCCGATTCATTAATGCAGCTGGCACGACAGGTTTCCCGACTGGAAA
GCGGGCAGTGAGCGCAACGCAATTAATACGCGTACCGCTAGCCAGGAAGAGTTTGTAGAAACGCAAAAAG
GCCATCCGTCAGGATGGCCTTCTGCTTAGTTTGATGCCTGGCAGTTTATGGCGGGCGTCCTGCCCGCCAC
CCTCCGGGCCGTTGCTTCACAACGTTCAAATCCGCTCCCGGCGGATTTGTCCTACTCAGGAGAGCGTTCA
CCGACAAACAACAGATAAAACGAAAGGCCCAGTCTTCCGACTGAGCCTTTCGTTTTATTTGATGCCTGGC
AGTTCCCTACTCTCGCG
