>Addgene plasmid #70448 | R777-E164 Hs.PIK3CA-nostop | addgene partial sequence | sequence record 132219 | pCR8_R1 5'-cgaaccgaacaggcttatgt-3'
GGTGTGCGTCACCCGGCAACCTTGGGTAGCAGCGAAGTCGAGGCATTTCTGTCCTGGCTGGTCTAGAGGA
TCTAAGCTTGCATGCAAATAATGATTTTATTTTGACTGATAGTGACCTGTTCGTTGCAACAAATTGATAA
GCAATGCTTTCCTATAATGCCAACTTTGTACAAGAAAGTTGAGTTCAATGCATGCTGTTTAATTGTGTGG
AAGATCCAATCCATTTTTGTTGTCCAGCCACCATGATGTGCATCATTCATTTGTTTCATGAAATACTCCA
AAGCCTCTTGCTCAGTTTTATCTAAGGCTAGGGTCTTTCGAATGTATGCAATGTCATCAAAAGATTGTAG
TTCTGGCATTCCAGAGCCAAGCATCATTGAGAAAAGATTTATGAAGAGATTGGCATGCTGTCGAATAGCT
AGATAAGCCTTGTAACACATCTCCTGAAACCTCTCAAATTCTCTTGTCTTTGTGCATTCTTGGGCTCCTT
TACTAATCACTATTAAGAAATCCTGTGTCAAAACAAATGGCACACGTTCTCGTTTATAACCAAATTTTTT
CTTCTTGTGATCCAAAAAGTGTCCAAAATCTATATGAAACAGTTGTCCATCGTCTTTCACCATGATGTTA
CTATTGTGACGATCTCCAATTCCCAAAATGAAGGTAGCTACACAGTATCCAGCACATGAACGTGTAAACA
GGTCAATGGCTGCATCATATATTTCTCCTTTGTTCTTGTCTTTGAGCCACTGATGTAGTGTGTGGCTGTT
GAACTGCAGTGCACCTTTCAAGCCGCCTTTGCACTGAATTTGCATAATAGTGTGAGAATTTCGCACCACC
TCAATAAGTCCCACACAGTCACCGATTGACAGACAACCATAAGGTAACATTCGAAGATCAAGACCTTGAT
TTTGCC
